>Addgene plasmid #211656 | pCF821-sgOR2B6-2_U6-sgRNA-EF1a-mNeonGreen | addgene full sequence | sequence record 421535 | Addgene NGS Result
GTCGACGGATCGGGAGATCTCCCGATCCCCTATGGTGCACTCTCAGTACAATCTGCTCTGATGCCGCATA
GTTAAGCCAGTATCTGCTCCCTGCTTGTGTGTTGGAGGTCGCTGAGTAGTGCGCGAGCAAAATTTAAGCT
ACAACAAGGCAAGGCTTGACCGACAATTGCATGAAGAATCTGCTTAGGGTTAGGCGTTTTGCGCTGCTTC
GCGATGTACGGGCCAGATATTGACATTGATTATTGACTAGTTATTAATAGTAATCAATTACGGGGTCATT
AGTTCATAGCCCATATATGGAGTTCCGCGTTACATAACTTACGGTAAATGGCCCGCCTGGCTGACCGCCC
AACGACCCCCGCCCATTGACGTCAATAATGACGTATGTTCCCATAGTAACGCCAATAGGGACTTTCCATT
GACGTCAATGGGTGGAGTATTTACGGTAAACTGCCCACTTGGCAGTACATCAAGTGTATCATATGCCAAG
TACGCCCCCTATTGACGTCAATGACGGTAAATGGCCCGCCTGGCATTATGCCCAGTACATGACCTTATGG
GACTTTCCTACTTGGCAGTACATCTACGTATTAGTCATCGCTATTACCATGGTGATGCGGTTTTGGCAGT
ACATCAATGGGCGTGGATAGCGGTTTGACTCACGGGGATTTCCAAGTCTCCACCCCATTGACGTCAATGG
GAGTTTGTTTTGGCACCAAAATCAACGGGACTTTCCAAAATGTCGTAACAACTCCGCCCCATTGACGCAA
ATGGGCGGTAGGCGTGTACGGTGGGAGGTCTATATAAGCAGCGCGTTTTGCCTGTACTGGGTCTCTCTGG
TTAGACCAGATCTGAGCCTGGGAGCTCTCTGGCTAACTAGGGAACCCACTGCTTAAGCCTCAATAAAGCT
TGCCTTGAGTGCTTCAAGTAGTGTGTGCCCGTCTGTTGTGTGACTCTGGTAACTAGAGATCCCTCAGACC
CTTTTAGTCAGTGTGGAAAATCTCTAGCAGTGGCGCCCGAACAGGGACTTGAAAGCGAAAGGGAAACCAG
AGGAGCTCTCTCGACGCAGGACTCGGCTTGCTGAAGCGCGCACGGCAAGAGGCGAGGGGCGGCGACTGGT
GAGTACGCCAAAAATTTTGACTAGCGGAGGCTAGAAGGAGAGAGATGGGTGCGAGAGCGTCAGTATTAAG
CGGGGGAGAATTAGATCGCGATGGGAAAAAATTCGGTTAAGGCCAGGGGGAAAGAAAAAATATAAATTAA
AACATATAGTATGGGCAAGCAGGGAGCTAGAACGATTCGCAGTTAATCCTGGCCTGTTAGAAACATCAGA
AGGCTGTAGACAAATACTGGGACAGCTACAACCATCCCTTCAGACAGGATCAGAAGAACTTAGATCATTA
TATAATACAGTAGCAACCCTCTATTGTGTGCATCAAAGGATAGAGATAAAAGACACCAAGGAAGCTTTAG
ACAAGATAGAGGAAGAGCAAAACAAAAGTAAGACCACCGCACAGCAAGCGGCCGCTGATCTTCAGACCTG
GAGGAGGAGATATGAGGGACAATTGGAGAAGTGAATTATATAAATATAAAGTAGTAAAAATTGAACCATT
AGGAGTAGCACCCACCAAGGCAAAGAGAAGAGTGGTGCAGAGAGAAAAAAGAGCAGTGGGAATAGGAGCT
TTGTTCCTTGGGTTCTTGGGAGCAGCAGGAAGCACTATGGGCGCAGCGTCAATGACGCTGACGGTACAGG
CCAGACAATTATTGTCTGGTATAGTGCAGCAGCAGAACAATTTGCTGAGGGCTATTGAGGCGCAACAGCA
TCTGTTGCAACTCACAGTCTGGGGCATCAAGCAGCTCCAGGCAAGAATCCTGGCTGTGGAAAGATACCTA
AAGGATCAACAGCTCCTGGGGATTTGGGGTTGCTCTGGAAAACTCATTTGCACCACTGCTGTGCCTTGGA
ATGCTAGTTGGAGTAATAAATCTCTGGAACAGATTTGGAATCACACGACCTGGATGGAGTGGGACAGAGA
AATTAACAATTACACAAGCTTAATACACTCCTTAATTGAAGAATCGCAAAACCAGCAAGAAAAGAATGAA
CAAGAATTATTGGAATTAGATAAATGGGCAAGTTTGTGGAATTGGTTTAACATAACAAATTGGCTGTGGT
ATATAAAATTATTCATAATGATAGTAGGAGGCTTGGTAGGTTTAAGAATAGTTTTTGCTGTACTTTCTAT
AGTGAATAGAGTTAGGCAGGGATATTCACCATTATCGTTTCAGACCCACCTCCCAACCCCGAGGGGACCC
GACAGGCCCGAAGGAATAGAAGAAGAAGGTGGAGAGAGAGACAGAGACAGATCCATTCGATTAGTGAACG
GATCGGCACTGCGTGCGCCAATTCTGCAGACAAATGGCAGTATTCATCCACAATTTTAAAAGAAAAGGGG
GGATTGGGGGGTACAGTGCAGGGGAAAGAATAGTAGACATAATAGCAACAGACATACAAACTAAAGAATT
ACAAAAACAAATTACAAAAATTCAAAATTTTCGGGTTTATTACAGGGACAGCAGAGATCCAGTTTGGTTA
ATTAAGGTACCGAGGGCCTATTTCCCATGATTCCTTCATATTTGCATATACGATACAAGGCTGTTAGAGA
GATAATTAGAATTAATTTGACTGTAAACACAAAGATATTAGTACAAAATACGTGACGTAGAAAGTAATAA
TTTCTTGGGTAGTTTGCAGTTTTAAAATTATGTTTTAAAATGGACTATCATATGCTTACCGTAACTTGAA
AGTATTTCGATTTCTTGGCTTTATATATCTTGTGGAAAGGACGAAACACCGGGGTATGAAGTTTGGTGTC
CGTTTAAGAGCTATGCTGGAAACAGCATAGCAAGTTTAAATAAGGCTAGTCCGTTATCAACTTGAAAAAG
TGGCACCGAGTCGGTGCTTTTTTTGAATTCGCTAGCTAGGTCTTGAAAGGAGTGGGAATTGGCTCCGGTG
CCCGTCAGTGGGCAGAGCGCACATCGCCCACAGTCCCCGAGAAGTTGGGGGGAGGGGTCGGCAATTGATC
CGGTGCCTAGAGAAGGTGGCGCGGGGTAAACTGGGAAAGTGATGTCGTGTACTGGCTCCGCCTTTTTCCC
GAGGGTGGGGGAGAACCGTATATAAGTGCAGTAGTCGCCGTGAACGTTCTTTTTCGCAACGGGTTTGCCG
CCAGAACACAGGTAAGTGCCGTGTGTGGTTCCCGCGGGCCTGGCCTCTTTACGGGTTATGGCCCTTGCGT
GCCTTGAATTACTTCCACTGGCTGCAGTACGTGATTCTTGATCCCGAGCTTCGGGTTGGAAGTGGGTGGG
AGAGTTCGAGGCCTTGCGCTTAAGGAGCCCCTTCGCCTCGTGCTTGAGTTGAGGCCTGGCCTGGGCGCTG
GGGCCGCCGCGTGCGAATCTGGTGGCACCTTCGCGCCTGTCTCGCTGCTTTCGATAAGTCTCTAGCCATT
TAAAATTTTTGATGACCTGCTGCGACGCTTTTTTTCTGGCAAGATAGTCTTGTAAATGCGGGCCAAGATC
TGCACACTGGTATTTCGGTTTTTGGGGCCGCGGGCGGCGACGGGGCCCGTGCGTCCCAGCGCACATGTTC
GGCGAGGCGGGGCCTGCGAGCGCGGCCACCGAGAATCGGACGGGGGTAGTCTCAAGCTGGCCGGCCTGCT
CTGGTGCCTGGCCTCGCGCCGCCGTGTATCGCCCCGCCCTGGGCGGCAAGGCTGGCCCGGTCGGCACCAG
TTGCGTGAGCGGAAAGATGGCCGCTTCCCGGCCCTGCTGCAGGGAGCTCAAAATGGAGGACGCGGCGCTC
GGGAGAGCGGGCGGGTGAGTCACCCACACAAAGGAAAAGGGCCTTTCCGTCCTCAGCCGTCGCTTCATGT
GACTCCACGGAGTACCGGGCGCCGTCCAGGCACCTCGATTAGTTCTCGAGCTTTTGGAGTACGTCGTCTT
TAGGTTGGGGGGAGGGGTTTTATGCGATGGAGTTTCCCCACACTGAGTGGGTGGAGACTGAAGTTAGGCC
AGCTTGGCACTTGATGTAATTCTCCTTGGAATTTGCCCTTTTTGAGTTTGGATCTTGGTTCATTCTCAAG
CCTCAGACAGTGGTTCAAAGTTTTTTTCTTCCATTTCAGGTGTCGTGAACCGGTTCTAGAGCGCTGCCAC
CATGGTCAGTAAGGGCGAAGAAGATAATATGGCTTCCTTGCCTGCCACACATGAACTCCACATATTCGGG
TCTATCAACGGCGTGGACTTCGACATGGTTGGGCAAGGAACCGGAAATCCCAACGATGGATACGAGGAGC
TGAACCTGAAGTCAACGAAAGGTGATCTTCAATTCTCCCCCTGGATTCTCGTCCCTCACATTGGCTATGG
TTTCCACCAGTACCTCCCGTACCCTGACGGGATGTCTCCATTCCAAGCCGCAATGGTAGATGGGTCAGGC
TACCAAGTTCACAGAACTATGCAGTTTGAAGATGGTGCATCTCTGACAGTAAATTACAGGTATACCTACG
AAGGTTCACACATCAAAGGAGAAGCTCAGGTGAAAGGTACGGGATTCCCAGCAGACGGCCCAGTAATGAC
CAATTCCCTCACGGCTGCCGACTGGTGCAGGAGTAAAAAGACATATCCAAATGACAAGACTATTATCTCT
ACTTTCAAATGGTCTTATACGACAGGCAACGGAAAGAGGTATCGGTCAACCGCGCGCACAACATATACGT
TTGCTAAGCCTATGGCTGCCAATTATCTGAAAAATCAGCCCATGTATGTATTTAGAAAAACCGAACTGAA
GCACTCCAAAACTGAATTGAACTTCAAAGAGTGGCAAAAGGCCTTCACCGATGTCATGGGCATGGATGAA
TTGTATAAGTGAACGCGTTAAGTCGACAATCAACCTCTGGATTACAAAATTTGTGAAAGATTGACTGGTA
TTCTTAACTATGTTGCTCCTTTTACGCTATGTGGATACGCTGCTTTAATGCCTTTGTATCATGCTATTGC
TTCCCGTATGGCTTTCATTTTCTCCTCCTTGTATAAATCCTGGTTGCTGTCTCTTTATGAGGAGTTGTGG
CCCGTTGTCAGGCAACGTGGCGTGGTGTGCACTGTGTTTGCTGACGCAACCCCCACTGGTTGGGGCATTG
CCACCACCTGTCAGCTCCTTTCCGGGACTTTCGCTTTCCCCCTCCCTATTGCCACGGCGGAACTCATCGC
CGCCTGCCTTGCCCGCTGCTGGACAGGGGCTCGGCTGTTGGGCACTGACAATTCCGTGGTGTTGTCGGGG
AAATCATCGTCCTTTCCTTGGCTGCTCGCCTGTGTTGCCACCTGGATTCTGCGCGGGACGTCCTTCTGCT
ACGTCCCTTCGGCCCTCAATCCAGCGGACCTTCCTTCCCGCGGCCTGCTGCCGGCTCTGCGGCCTCTTCC
GCGTCTTCGCCTTCGCCCTCAGACGAGTCGGATCTCCCTTTGGGCCGCCTCCCCGCGTCGACTTTAAGAC
CAATGACTTACAAGGCAGCTGTAGATCTTAGCCACTTTTTAAAAGAAAAGGGGGGACTGGAAGGGCTAAT
TCACTCCCAACGAAGACAAGATCTGCTTTTTGCTTGTACTGGGTCTCTCTGGTTAGACCAGATCTGAGCC
TGGGAGCTCTCTGGCTAACTAGGGAACCCACTGCTTAAGCCTCAATAAAGCTTGCCTTGAGTGCTTCAAG
TAGTGTGTGCCCGTCTGTTGTGTGACTCTGGTAACTAGAGATCCCTCAGACCCTTTTAGTCAGTGTGGAA
AATCTCTAGCAGGGCCCGTTTAAACCCGCTGATCAGCCTCGACTGTGCCTTCTAGTTGCCAGCCATCTGT
TGTTTGCCCCTCCCCCGTGCCTTCCTTGACCCTGGAAGGTGCCACTCCCACTGTCCTTTCCTAATAAAAT
GAGGAAATTGCATCGCATTGTCTGAGTAGGTGTCATTCTATTCTGGGGGGTGGGGTGGGGCAGGACAGCA
AGGGGGAGGATTGGGAAGACAATAGCAGGCATGCTGGGGATGCGGTGGGCTCTATGGCTTCTGAGGCGGA
AAGAACCAGCCATTAATGAAAAGAACCAGCCATTAATGAATCGGCCAACGCGCGGGGAGAGGCGGTTTGC
GTATTGGGCGCTCTTCCGCTTCCTCGCTCACTGACTCGCTGCGCTCGGTCGTTCGGCTGCGGCGAGCGGT
ATCAGCTCACTCAAAGGCGGTAATACGGTTATCCACAGAATCAGGGGATAACGCAGGAAAGAACATGTGA
GCAAAAGGCCAGCAAAAGGCCAGGAACCGTAAAAAGGCCGCGTTGCTGGCGTTTTTCCATAGGCTCCGCC
CCCCTGACGAGCATCACAAAAATCGACGCTCAAGTCAGAGGTGGCGAAACCCGACAGGACTATAAAGATA
CCAGGCGTTTCCCCCTGGAAGCTCCCTCGTGCGCTCTCCTGTTCCGACCCTGCCGCTTACCGGATACCTG
TCCGCCTTTCTCCCTTCGGGAAGCGTGGCGCTTTCTCATAGCTCACGCTGTAGGTATCTCAGTTCGGTGT
AGGTCGTTCGCTCCAAGCTGGGCTGTGTGCACGAACCCCCCGTTCAGCCCGACCGCTGCGCCTTATCCGG
TAACTATCGTCTTGAGTCCAACCCGGTAAGACACGACTTATCGCCACTGGCAGCAGCCACTGGTAACAGG
ATTAGCAGAGCGAGGTATGTAGGCGGTGCTACAGAGTTCTTGAAGTGGTGGCCTAACTACGGCTACACTA
GAAGAACAGTATTTGGTATCTGCGCTCTGCTGAAGCCAGTTACCTTCGGAAAAAGAGTTGGTAGCTCTTG
ATCCGGCAAACAAACCACCGCTGGTAGCGGTGGTTTTTTTGTTTGCAAGCAGCAGATTACGCGCAGAAAA
AAAGGATCTCAAGAAGATCCTTTGATCTTTTCTACGGGGTCTGACGCTCAGTGGAACGAAAACTCACGTT
AAGGGATTTTGGTCATGAGATTATCAAAAAGGATCTTCACCTAGATCCTTTTAAATTAAAAATGAAGTTT
TAAATCAATCTAAAGTATATATGAGTAAACTTGGTCTGACAGTTACCAATGCTTAATCAGTGAGGCACCT
ATCTCAGCGATCTGTCTATTTCGTTCATCCATAGTTGCCTGACTCCCCGTCGTGTAGATAACTACGATAC
GGGAGGGCTTACCATCTGGCCCCAGTGCTGCAATGATACCGCGAGACCCACGCTCACCGGCTCCAGATTT
ATCAGCAATAAACCAGCCAGCCGGAAGGGCCGAGCGCAGAAGTGGTCCTGCAACTTTATCCGCCTCCATC
CAGTCTATTAATTGTTGCCGGGAAGCTAGAGTAAGTAGTTCGCCAGTTAATAGTTTGCGCAACGTTGTTG
CCATTGCTACAGGCATCGTGGTGTCACGCTCGTCGTTTGGTATGGCTTCATTCAGCTCCGGTTCCCAACG
ATCAAGGCGAGTTACATGATCCCCCATGTTGTGCAAAAAAGCGGTTAGCTCCTTCGGTCCTCCGATCGTT
GTCAGAAGTAAGTTGGCCGCAGTGTTATCACTCATGGTTATGGCAGCACTGCATAATTCTCTTACTGTCA
TGCCATCCGTAAGATGCTTTTCTGTGACTGGTGAGTACTCAACCAAGTCATTCTGAGAATAGTGTATGCG
GCGACCGAGTTGCTCTTGCCCGGCGTCAATACGGGATAATACCGCGCCACATAGCAGAACTTTAAAAGTG
CTCATCATTGGAAAACGTTCTTCGGGGCGAAAACTCTCAAGGATCTTACCGCTGTTGAGATCCAGTTCGA
TGTAACCCACTCGTGCACCCAACTGATCTTCAGCATCTTTTACTTTCACCAGCGTTTCTGGGTGAGCAAA
AACAGGAAGGCAAAATGCCGCAAAAAAGGGAATAAGGGCGACACGGAAATGTTGAATACTCATACTCTTC
CTTTTTCAATATTATTGAAGCATTTATCAGGGTTATTGTCTCATGAGCGGATACATATTTGAATGTATTT
AGAAAAATAAACAAATAGGGGTTCCGCGCACATTTCCCCGAAAAGTGCCACCTGAC
Features (pLannotate 1.2.2; 25 found; start..end, strand, type, name):
     31..83      -  misc_feature   bom (fragment): basis of mobility region from pBR322
    232..611     +  enhancer       CMV enhancer: human cytomegalovirus immediate early enhancer
    612..811     +  promoter       CMV promoter: human cytomegalovirus (CMV) immediate early promoter
    829..1009    +  LTR            5' LTR (truncated): truncated 5' long terminal repeat (LTR) from HIV-1
   1056..1181    +  misc_feature   HIV-1 Ψ: packaging signal of human immunodeficiency virus type 1
   1165..1528    +  CDS            HIV-1 gag (fragment): gag protein from human immunodeficiency virus 1; gag
   1674..1907    +  misc_feature   RRE: The Rev response element (RRE) of HIV-1 allows for Rev-dependent mRNA export from the nucleus to the cytoplasm.
   2284..2384    +  CDS            Rev (fragment): human immunodeficiency virus 1 (HIV-1) Rev protein; rev; enhances nuclear export of unspliced and incompletely spliced viral mRNAs
   2434..2551    +  misc_feature   cPPT/CTS: central polypurine tract and central termination sequence of HIV-1
   2602..2842    +  promoter       U6 promoter: RNA polymerase III promoter for human U6 snRNA
   2890..2957    +  misc_RNA       tracrRNA (fragment): trans-activating CRISPR RNA for the Streptococcus pyogenes CRISPR/Cas9 system
   2976..2994    +  CDS            small t antigen (fragment): SV40 (simian virus 40) small t antigen
   3020..3231    +  promoter       EF-1α core promoter: core promoter for human elongation factor EF-1α
   3232..3340    +  intron         EF-1α intron A (fragment): intron upstream of the start codon of human EF-1α
   3966..4169    +  intron         EF-1α intron A: truncated intron upstream of the start codon of human EF-1α
   4202..4909    +  CDS            mNeonGreen: mNeonGreen is a basic (constitutively fluorescent) green/yellow fluorescent protein published in 2013, derived from Branchiostoma lanceolatum. It is reported to be a very rapidly-maturing monomer with moderate acid sensitivity.
   4928..5516    +  misc_feature   WPRE: woodchuck hepatitis virus posttranscriptional regulatory element
   5567..5586    +  misc_feature   cPPT/CTS (fragment): central polypurine tract and central termination sequence of HIV-1
   5588..5821    +  LTR            3' LTR (ΔU3): self-inactivating 3' long terminal repeat (LTR) from HIV-1
   5853..6077    +  polyA_signal   bGH poly(A) signal: bovine growth hormone polyadenylation signal
   6081..6100    +  promoter       SV40 promoter (fragment): SV40 enhancer and early promoter
   6121..6171    -  CDS            lacI (fragment): lac repressor; lacI; The lac repressor binds to the lac operator to inhibit transcription in E. coli. This inhibition can be relieved by adding lactose or isopropyl-β-D-thiogalactopyranoside (IPTG).
   6354..6942    -  rep_origin     ori: high-copy-number ColE1/pMB1/pBR322/pUC origin of replication
   7113..7973    -  CDS            AmpR: β-lactamase; bla; confers resistance to ampicillin, carbenicillin, and related antibiotics
   7974..8078    -  promoter       AmpR promoter: bla
