[The description below was written by a language model from this plasmid's Addgene catalogue record and pLannotate feature annotations shown in this document.]
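Description:
pCF821-sgOR2B6-2_U6-sgRNA-EF1a-mNeonGreen is a third-generation-style, self-inactivating HIV-1 lentiviral transfer plasmid built on the pCF821 backbone for delivering a CRISPR guide RNA together with a fluorescent marker to mammalian cells. It is propagated in E. coli through a high-copy ColE1/pUC-type origin and selected with ampicillin via the β-lactamase gene. Viral genomic RNA is transcribed in packaging cells from a CMV enhancer/promoter fused to a truncated 5' LTR. The genome carries the Ψ packaging signal with a partial gag sequence, the Rev response element for nuclear export of unspliced RNA, and the cPPT/CTS, which aids nuclear import. It ends in a ΔU3 3' LTR that inactivates the LTR promoter after integration, followed by a bGH polyadenylation signal.

The payload consists of two expression units. A human U6 RNA polymerase III promoter drives a single guide RNA made of a 20-nt spacer designated sgOR2B6-2, which by its name targets OR2B6, fused to a Streptococcus pyogenes Cas9 tracrRNA-derived scaffold. Downstream, an EF-1α promoter with its intron A expresses mNeonGreen, a bright monomeric green/yellow fluorescent protein, with a WPRE to boost transcript stability and expression. This lets transduced cells be identified or sorted by fluorescence.

Although the catalogue insert name mentions SpyCas9, the annotated 8.1 kb sequence contains no Cas9 coding region, so the nuclease presumably has to be supplied separately. The associated publication concerns CRISPR-mediated glioma oncolysis, but the record does not state the specific role of this guide in that work.
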