Addgene plasmid #211656: pCF821-sgOR2B6-2_U6-sgRNA-EF1a-mNeonGreen
Purpose: U6-sgRNA-EF1a-mNeonGreen
Depositing lab: Christof Fellmann. Depositing organization: J. David Gladstone Institutes. Publication: Targeting the non-coding genome and temozolomide signature enables CRISPR-mediated glioma oncolysis. Tan IL, Perez AR, Lew RJ, Sun X, Baldwin A, Zhu YK, Shah MM, Berger MS, Doudna JA, Fellmann C. Cell Rep. 2023 Nov 28;42(11):113339. doi: 10.1016/j.celrep.2023.113339. Epub 2023 Nov 2. PubMed 37917583.
Backbone
  Vector backbone: pCF821
  Vector type: Mammalian Expression, Lentiviral, CRISPR
Growth in bacteria
  Bacterial resistance: Ampicillin, 100 μg/mL
  Growth temperature: 37°C
  Growth strain: NEB Stable
  Copy number: Unknown
Gene/Insert
  Gene/Insert name: SpyCas9 and sgOR2B6-2 guide RNA vector
  gRNA/shRNA sequence: GGGTATGAAGTTTGGTGTCC
Terms and licenses: Academic/Nonprofit Terms; Industry Terms: Not Available to Industry
How to cite: pCF821-sgOR2B6-2_U6-sgRNA-EF1a-mNeonGreen was a gift from Christof Fellmann (Addgene plasmid # 211656 ; http://n2t.net/addgene:211656 ; RRID:Addgene_211656)
